Addgene plasmid #144833: TFORF3357
Purpose: Lentiviral vector for overexpressing transcription factor ORFs with unique 24-bp barcodes. Barcodes facilitate identification of transcription factors in pooled screens.
Depositing lab: Feng Zhang. Depositing organization: Broad Institute. Publication: A transcription factor atlas of directed differentiation. Joung J, Ma S, Tay T, Geiger-Schuller KR, Kirchgatterer PC, Verdine VK, Guo B, Arias-Garcia MA, Allen WE, Singh A, Kuksenko O, Abudayyeh OO, Gootenberg JS, Fu Z, Macrae RK, Buenrostro JD, Regev A, Zhang F. Cell. 2023 Jan 5;186(1):209-229.e26. doi: 10.1016/j.cell.2022.11.026. PubMed 36608654.
Backbone
  Vector backbone: pLX_TRC317
  Backbone manufacturer: Broad Institute Genetic Perturbation Platform
  Backbone size w/o insert (bp): 8264
  Vector type: Mammalian Expression, Lentiviral
  Selectable markers: Puromycin
Growth in bacteria
  Bacterial resistance: Ampicillin, 100 μg/mL
  Growth temperature: 37°C
  Growth strain: NEB Stable
  Copy number: High Copy
Gene/Insert
  Gene/Insert name: ZNF131
  Species: H. sapiens (human)
  Insert size (bp): 1736
  Entrez Gene: ZNF131 (a.k.a. ZBTB35, pHZ-10)
  Promoter: EF1a
  Tag / fusion protein: V5 (C terminal on insert)
  Cloning method: Gateway Cloning
  Sequencing primers: 5′ GGGTGGAGACTGAAGTTAGGCCAG; 3′ CACATAGCGTAAAAGGAGCAACATAG
Resource information
  A portion of this plasmid was derived from a plasmid made by: Broad Institute Genetic Perturbation Platform
Terms and licenses: Academic/Nonprofit Terms; Industry Terms: Not Available to Industry
Depositor comments: NM_001330717.1 Please test multiple small colonies in case of plasmid recombination. To make this collection available in a timely manner, a portion of this collection was not fully sequenced by Addgene. If an Addgene verified full plasmid sequence is not available, please contact us prior to placing an order to request the full sequence.
How to cite: TFORF3357 was a gift from Feng Zhang (Addgene plasmid # 144833 ; http://n2t.net/addgene:144833 ; RRID:Addgene_144833)
