[The description below was written by a language model from this plasmid's Addgene catalogue record and pLannotate feature annotations shown in this document.]
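Description:
TFORF3357 is a lentiviral mammalian expression plasmid built on the pLX_TRC317 backbone, carrying the human zinc-finger transcription factor ZNF131 (also known as ZBTB35) as one member of a barcoded transcription factor ORF collection. It is propagated in E. coli through a high-copy ColE1/pUC-type origin with ampicillin resistance (AmpR); an f1 origin and residual lac and T7/T3 promoter elements from the cloning backbone are also annotated. The depositor notes that the plasmid can recombine, a common issue with LTR-containing vectors.

The viral portion has a third-generation, self-inactivating layout. An RSV promoter drives a truncated HIV-1 5' LTR, followed by the Ψ packaging signal, a gag fragment, the RRE for Rev-dependent export and a cPPT/CTS, and the unit ends in a ΔU3 3' LTR with a downstream SV40 polyadenylation signal. Inside this unit, an SV40 early promoter drives puromycin N-acetyltransferase for selection of transduced cells. Separately, the strong constitutive EF-1α promoter drives the ZNF131 ORF. The ORF was inserted by Gateway cloning, is flanked by attB1 and attB2 sites, and is followed by a V5 epitope tag that the record describes as a C-terminal fusion. A WPRE downstream enhances transcript expression. The record states that each construct in the collection carries a unique 24-bp barcode, but the barcode is not annotated in the feature table, so its position cannot be given here. A short U6 promoter fragment between the V5 tag and the WPRE is also annotated, with no stated function.

The vector is intended for overexpressing ZNF131 in mammalian cells, particularly in pooled screens where the barcode identifies which transcription factor each cell received, as in studies of directed differentiation.
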