Features (pLannotate 1.2.2; 34 found; start..end, strand, type, name):
      5..231     +  promoter       RSV promoter: Rous sarcoma virus enhancer/promoter
    232..412     +  LTR            5' LTR (truncated): truncated 5' long terminal repeat (LTR) from HIV-1
    459..584     +  misc_feature   HIV-1 Ψ: packaging signal of human immunodeficiency virus type 1
    568..931     +  CDS            HIV-1 gag (fragment): gag protein from human immunodeficiency virus 1; gag
   1077..1310    +  misc_feature   RRE: The Rev response element (RRE) of HIV-1 allows for Rev-dependent mRNA export from the nucleus to the cytoplasm.
   1687..1713    +  CDS            Rev (fragment): human immunodeficiency virus 1 (HIV-1) Rev protein; rev; enhances nuclear export of unspliced and incompletely spliced viral mRNAs
   1720..1743    +  promoter       SV40 promoter (fragment): SV40 early promoter
   1744..1815    +  promoter       SV40 promoter (fragment): SV40 enhancer and early promoter
   1839..1974    +  rep_origin     SV40 ori: SV40 origin of replication
   2020..2616    +  CDS            PuroR (fragment): puromycin N-acetyltransferase; pac from Streptomyces; confers resistance to puromycin
   2665..2782    +  misc_feature   cPPT/CTS: central polypurine tract and central termination sequence of HIV-1
   2847..2913    +  CDS            small t antigen (fragment): SV40 (simian virus 40) small t antigen
   2920..4098    +  promoter       EF-1α promoter: strong constitutive promoter for human elongation factor EF-1α
   4119..4136    +  protein_bind   attB1 (fragment): mutant version of attB; core recombination site for the Gateway® BP reaction BP Clonase™
   4142..5671    +  CDS            ZNF131 (fragment): ZN131_HUMAN - Experimental evidence at protein level: Swiss-Prot protein existence level 1. Plays a role during development and organogenesis as well as in the function of the adult central nervous system (By similarity). May be involved in transcriptional regulation as a repressor of ESR1/ER-alpha signaling. From Homo sapiens (Human).
   5674..5697    -  protein_bind   attB2: mutant version of attB; recombination site for the Gateway® BP reaction BP Clonase™
   5705..5746    +  CDS            V5 tag: epitope tag from simian virus 5
   5762..5815    +  promoter       U6 promoter (fragment): RNA polymerase III promoter for human U6 snRNA
   5857..6445    +  misc_feature   WPRE: woodchuck hepatitis virus posttranscriptional regulatory element
   6496..6515    +  misc_feature   cPPT/CTS (fragment): central polypurine tract and central termination sequence of HIV-1
   6517..6750    +  LTR            3' LTR (ΔU3): self-inactivating 3' long terminal repeat (LTR) from HIV-1
   6828..6949    +  polyA_signal   SV40 poly(A) signal: SV40 polyadenylation signal
   6989..7124    +  rep_origin     SV40 ori: SV40 origin of replication
   7145..7163    -  promoter       T7 promoter: promoter for bacteriophage T7 RNA polymerase
   7171..7326    +  CDS            lacZα (fragment): LacZα fragment of β-galactosidase; lacZ fragment
   7331..7759    +  rep_origin     f1 ori (sequence partly withheld): f1 bacteriophage origin of replication; arrow indicates direction of (+) strand synthesis
   7812..7916    +  promoter       AmpR promoter: bla
   7917..8777    +  CDS            AmpR: β-lactamase; bla; confers resistance to ampicillin, carbenicillin, and related antibiotics
   8948..9536    +  rep_origin     ori: high-copy-number ColE1/pMB1/pBR322/pUC origin of replication
   9719..9811    +  CDS            lacI (fragment): lac repressor; lacI; The lac repressor binds to the lac operator to inhibit transcription in E. coli. This inhibition can be relieved by adding lactose or isopropyl-β-D-thiogalactopyranoside (IPTG).
   9824..9845    +  protein_bind   CAP binding site: CAP binding activates transcription in the presence of cAMP. E. coli catabolite activator protein
   9860..9890    +  promoter       lac promoter: promoter for the E. coli lac operon
   9898..9914    +  protein_bind   lac operator: The lac repressor binds to the lac operator to inhibit transcription in E. coli. This inhibition can be relieved by adding lactose or isopropyl-β-D-thiogalactopyranoside (IPTG). lac repressor encoded by lacI
   9959..9977    +  promoter       T3 promoter: promoter for bacteriophage T3 RNA polymerase
>Addgene plasmid #144833 | TFORF3357 | addgene full sequence | sequence record 404423 | Addgene NGS Result
TTAATGTAGTCTTATGCAATACTCTTGTAGTCTTGCAACATGGTAACGATGAGTTAGCAACATGCCTTAC
AAGGAGAGAAAAAGCACCGTGCATGCCGATTGGTGGAAGTAAGGTGGTACGATCGTGCCTTATTAGGAAG
GCAACAGACGGGTCTGACATGGATTGGACGAACCACTGAATTGCCGCATTGCAGAGATATTGTATTTAAG
TGCCTAGCTCGATACATAAACGGGTCTCTCTGGTTAGACCAGATCTGAGCCTGGGAGCTCTCTGGCTAAC
TAGGGAACCCACTGCTTAAGCCTCAATAAAGCTTGCCTTGAGTGCTTCAAGTAGTGTGTGCCCGTCTGTT
GTGTGACTCTGGTAACTAGAGATCCCTCAGACCCTTTTAGTCAGTGTGGAAAATCTCTAGCAGTGGCGCC
CGAACAGGGACTTGAAAGCGAAAGGGAAACCAGAGGAGCTCTCTCGACGCAGGACTCGGCTTGCTGAAGC
GCGCACGGCAAGAGGCGAGGGGCGGCGACTGGTGAGTACGCCAAAAATTTTGACTAGCGGAGGCTAGAAG
GAGAGAGATGGGTGCGAGAGCGTCAGTATTAAGCGGGGGAGAATTAGATCGCGATGGGAAAAAATTCGGT
TAAGGCCAGGGGGAAAGAAAAAATATAAATTAAAACATATAGTATGGGCAAGCAGGGAGCTAGAACGATT
CGCAGTTAATCCTGGCCTGTTAGAAACATCAGAAGGCTGTAGACAAATACTGGGACAGCTACAACCATCC
CTTCAGACAGGATCAGAAGAACTTAGATCATTATATAATACAGTAGCAACCCTCTATTGTGTGCATCAAA
GGATAGAGATAAAAGACACCAAGGAAGCTTTAGACAAGATAGAGGAAGAGCAAAACAAAAGTAAGACCAC
CGCACAGCAAGCGGCCGCTGATCTTCAGACCTGGAGGAGGAGATATGAGGGACAATTGGAGAAGTGAATT
ATATAAATATAAAGTAGTAAAAATTGAACCATTAGGAGTAGCACCCACCAAGGCAAAGAGAAGAGTGGTG
CAGAGAGAAAAAAGAGCAGTGGGAATAGGAGCTTTGTTCCTTGGGTTCTTGGGAGCAGCAGGAAGCACTA
TGGGCGCAGCGTCAATGACGCTGACGGTACAGGCCAGACAATTATTGTCTGGTATAGTGCAGCAGCAGAA
CAATTTGCTGAGGGCTATTGAGGCGCAACAGCATCTGTTGCAACTCACAGTCTGGGGCATCAAGCAGCTC
CAGGCAAGAATCCTGGCTGTGGAAAGATACCTAAAGGATCAACAGCTCCTGGGGATTTGGGGTTGCTCTG
GAAAACTCATTTGCACCACTGCTGTGCCTTGGAATGCTAGTTGGAGTAATAAATCTCTGGAACAGATTTG
GAATCACACGACCTGGATGGAGTGGGACAGAGAAATTAACAATTACACAAGCTTAATACACTCCTTAATT
GAAGAATCGCAAAACCAGCAAGAAAAGAATGAACAAGAATTATTGGAATTAGATAAATGGGCAAGTTTGT
GGAATTGGTTTAACATAACAAATTGGCTGTGGTATATAAAATTATTCATAATGATAGTAGGAGGCTTGGT
AGGTTTAAGAATAGTTTTTGCTGTACTTTCTATAGTGAATAGAGTTAGGCAGGGATATTCACCATTATCG
TTTCAGACCCACCTCCCAACCCCGAGGGGACCCATGCATTGCATCTCAATTAGTCAGCAACCAGGTGTGG
AAAGTCCCCAGGCTCCCCAGCAGGCAGAAGTATGCAAAGCATGCGTCTCAATTAGTCAGCAACCATAGTC
CCGCCCCTAACTCCGCCCATCCCGCCCCTAACTCCGCCCAGTTCCGCCCATTCTCCGCCCCATGGCTGAC
TAATTTTTTTTATTTATGCAGAGGCCGAGGCCGCCTCGGCCTCTGAGCTATTCCAGAAGTAGTGAGGAGG
CTTTTTTGGAGGCCTAGGCTTTTGCAAAAAGCTTTCTAGAGGTACCACCGGAGCTTACCATGACCGAGTA
CAAGCCCACGGTGCGCCTCGCCACCCGCGACGACGTCCCCAGGGCCGTACGCACCCTCGCCGCCGCGTTC
GCCGACTACCCCGCCACGCGCCACACCGTCGATCCGGACCGCCACATCGAGCGGGTCACCGAGCTGCAAG
AACTCTTCCTCACGCGCGTCGGGCTCGACATCGGCAAGGTGTGGGTCGCGGACGACGGCGCCGCCGTGGC
GGTCTGGACCACGCCGGAGAGCGTCGAAGCGGGGGCGGTGTTCGCCGAGATCGGCCCGCGCATGGCCGAG
TTGAGCGGTTCCCGGCTGGCCGCGCAGCAACAGATGGAAGGCCTCCTGGCGCCGCACCGGCCCAAGGAGC
CCGCGTGGTTCCTGGCCACCGTCGGCGTCTCGCCCGACCACCAGGGCAAGGGTCTGGGCAGCGCCGTCGT
GCTCCCCGGAGTGGAGGCGGCCGAGCGCGCCGGGGTGCCCGCCTTCCTGGAGACCTCCGCGCCCCGCAAC
CTCCCCTTCTACGAGCGGCTCGGCTTCACCGTCACCGCCGACGTCGAGGTGCCCGAAGGACCGCGCACCT
GGTGCATGACCCGCAAGCCCGGTGCCAGTTAACGAATTCTAGATCTTGAGACAAATGGCAGTATTCATCC
ACAATTTTAAAAGAAAAGGGGGGATTGGGGGGTACAGTGCAGGGGAAAGAATAGTAGACATAATAGCAAC
AGACATACAAACTAAAGAATTACAAAAACAAATTACAAAAATTCAAAATTTTCGGGTTTATTACAGGGAC
AGCAGAGATCCACTTTGGCGCCGGCTCGAGGCCTGCAGGTGCAAAGATGGATAAAGTTTTAAACAGAGAG
GAATCTTTGCAGCTAATGGACCTTCTAGGTCTTGAAAGGAGTGGGAATTGGCTCCGGTGCCCGTCAGTGG
GCAGAGCGCACATCGCCCACAGTCCCCGAGAAGTTGGGGGGAGGGGTCGGCAATTGAACCGGTGCCTAGA
GAAGGTGGCGCGGGGTAAACTGGGAAAGTGATGTCGTGTACTGGCTCCGCCTTTTTCCCGAGGGTGGGGG
AGAACCGTATATAAGTGCAGTAGTCGCCGTGAACGTTCTTTTTCGCAACGGGTTTGCCGCCAGAACACAG
GTAAGTGCCGTGTGTGGTTCCCGCGGGCCTGGCCTCTTTACGGGTTATGGCCCTTGCGTGCCTTGAATTA
CTTCCACCTGGCTGCAGTACGTGATTCTTGATCCCGAGCTTCGGGTTGGAAGTGGGTGGGAGAGTTCGAG
GCCTTGCGCTTAAGGAGCCCCTTCGCCTCGTGCTTGAGTTGAGGCCTGGCCTGGGCGCTGGGGCCGCCGC
GTGCGAATCTGGTGGCACCTTCGCGCCTGTCTCGCTGCTTTCGATAAGTCTCTAGCCATTTAAAATTTTT
GATGACCTGCTGCGACGCTTTTTTTCTGGCAAGATAGTCTTGTAAATGCGGGCCAAGATCTGCACACTGG
TATTTCGGTTTTTGGGGCCGCGGGCGGCGACGGGGCCCGTGCGTCCCAGCGCACATGTTCGGCGAGGCGG
GGCCTGCGAGCGCGGCCACCGAGAATCGGACGGGGGTAGTCTCAAGCTGGCCGGCCTGCTCTGGTGCCTG
GCCTCGCGCCGCCGTGTATCGCCCCGCCCTGGGCGGCAAGGCTGGCCCGGTCGGCACCAGTTGCGTGAGC
GGAAAGATGGCCGCTTCCCGGCCCTGCTGCAGGGAGCTCAAAATGGAGGACGCGGCGCTCGGGAGAGCGG
GCGGGTGAGTCACCCACACAAAGGAAAAGGGCCTTTCCGTCCTCAGCCGTCGCTTCATGTGACTCCACGG
AGTACCGGGCGCCGTCCAGGCACCTCGATTAGTTCTCGAGCTTTTGGAGTACGTCGTCTTTAGGTTGGGG
GGAGGGGTTTTATGCGATGGAGTTTCCCCACACTGAGTGGGTGGAGACTGAAGTTAGGCCAGCTTGGCAC
TTGATGTAATTCTCCTTGGAATTTGCCCTTTTTGAGTTTGGATCTTGGTTCATTCTCAAGCCTCAGACAG
TGGTTCAAAGTTTTTTTCTTCCATTTCAGGTGTCGTGAGGCTAGCATCGATTGATCAACAAGTTTGTACA
AAAAAGTTGGCATGGCCTTTCGCCATTTAATTGAGTTCACATATACAGCAAAATTAATGATACAAGGAGA
AGAAGAAGCCAATGATGTATGGAAAGCAGCAGAGTTTCTACAAATGCTAGAAGCTATCAAAGCCCTTGAA
GTCAGGAACAAAGAAAACTCAGCTCCCTTAGAGGAAAATACCACAGGAAAAAATGAGGCCAAAAAAAGGA
AGATTGCAGAAACTTCAAATGTTATCACTGAGTCATTGCCATCTGCAGAATCAGAACCTGTTGAAATTGA
GGTAGAGATTGCCGAAGGCACCATTGAAGTGGAAGATGAAGGCATCGAAACATTAGAGGAAGTGGCTTCT
GCCAAGCAGTCCGTAAAGTACATACAGAGCACAGGTTCCTCTGATGATTCTGCTCTAGCACTGTTGGCAG
ATATTACCAGCAAGTACCGTCAAGGTGACAGAAAAGGGCAGATTAAAGAAGATGGCTGTCCATCTGACCC
CACGAGCAAACAGGAGCACATGAAATCACACTCCACTGAGAGTTTCAAGTGTGAAATATGCAATAAACGA
TATCTTCGAGAGAGCGCATGGAAACAGCACCTAAATTGTTACCACCTTGAAGAAGGTGGAGTCAGTAAGA
AGCAAAGAACTGGGAAAAAAATTCATGTATGTCAGTACTGTGAGAAACAGTTTGACCATTTTGGACATTT
TAAAGAACATCTTCGAAAACATACAGGTGAAAAACCTTTTGAATGTCCAAATTGTCATGAACGATTTGCT
AGAAATAGCACTCTGAAATGTCACCTCACTGCATGCCAAACTGGAGTAGGGGCAAAAAAAGGAAGGAAGA
AGCTCTACGAATGCCAGGTCTGCAACAGTGTGTTTAACAGCTGGGACCAGTTCAAAGATCACTTGGTAAT
ACACACTGGAGATAAACCCAACCATTGTACTTTATGTGATTTGTGGTTTATGCAAGGAAATGAATTAAGG
AGGCATCTCAGTGATGCTCACAATATTTCAGAGCGTCTAGTAACGGAAGAAGTTCTTTCAGTAGAAACAC
GTGTGCAAACTGAACCTGTAACATCAATGACTATTATAGAACAAGTTGGGAAGGTGCATGTGCTACCATT
GCTTCAGGTTCAGGTGGATTCAGCACAAGTGACTGTGGAACAAGTCCATCCAGATCTGCTCCAGGACAGC
CAGGTGCACGATTCACACATGAGTGAGCTTCCAGAGCAGGTCCAAGTGAGTTATCTAGAAGTGGGCCGAA
TTCAGACTGAAGAAGGTACTGAAGTACATGTAGAGGAGCTGCATGTTGAACGGGTCAATCAAATGCCAGT
GGAAGTACAAACTGAACTTCTAGAAGCAGATTTGGACCACGTGACCCCAGAAATCATGAACCAAGAGGAG
AGAGAGTCTAGCCAAGCAGATGCTGCTGAGGCTGCCAGGGAAGATCACGAAGATGCTGAGGATTTAGAGA
CCAAGCCAACAGTGGATTCTGAAGCAGAAAAGGCAGAGAATGAGGACAGAACAGCTCTGCCAGTTTTAGA
ATGCCCAACTTTCTTGTACAAAGTGGTTGATATCGGTAAGCCTATCCCTAACCCTCTCCTCGGTCTCGAT
TCTACGTAGTAATGAACTAGTCCGTAACTTGAAAGTATTTCGATTTCTTGGCTTTATATATCTTGTGGAA
AGGACGAACAAGATGGATAGCATCTCGGTTGACGCGTTAAGTCGACAATCAACCTCTGGATTACAAAATT
TGTGAAAGATTGACTGGTATTCTTAACTATGTTGCTCCTTTTACGCTATGTGGATACGCTGCTTTAATGC
CTTTGTATCATGCTATTGCTTCCCGTATGGCTTTCATTTTCTCCTCCTTGTATAAATCCTGGTTGCTGTC
TCTTTATGAGGAGTTGTGGCCCGTTGTCAGGCAACGTGGCGTGGTGTGCACTGTGTTTGCTGACGCAACC
CCCACTGGTTGGGGCATTGCCACCACCTGTCAGCTCCTTTCCGGGACTTTCGCTTTCCCCCTCCCTATTG
CCACGGCGGAACTCATCGCCGCCTGCCTTGCCCGCTGCTGGACAGGGGCTCGGCTGTTGGGCACTGACAA
TTCCGTGGTGTTGTCGGGGAAATCATCGTCCTTTCCTTGGCTGCTCGCCTGTGTTGCCACCTGGATTCTG
CGCGGGACGTCCTTCTGCTACGTCCCTTCGGCCCTCAATCCAGCGGACCTTCCTTCCCGCGGCCTGCTGC
CGGCTCTGCGGCCTCTTCCGCGTCTTCGCCTTCGCCCTCAGACGAGTCGGATCTCCCTTTGGGCCGCCTC
CCCGCGTCGACTTTAAGACCAATGACTTACAAGGCAGCTGTAGATCTTAGCCACTTTTTAAAAGAAAAGG
GGGGACTGGAAGGGCTAATTCACTCCCAACGAAGACAAGATCTGCTTTTTGCTTGTACTGGGTCTCTCTG
GTTAGACCAGATCTGAGCCTGGGAGCTCTCTGGCTAACTAGGGAACCCACTGCTTAAGCCTCAATAAAGC
TTGCCTTGAGTGCTTCAAGTAGTGTGTGCCCGTCTGTTGTGTGACTCTGGTAACTAGAGATCCCTCAGAC
CCTTTTAGTCAGTGTGGAAAATCTCTAGCAGTACGTATAGTAGTTCATGTCATCTTATTATTCAGTATTT
ATAACTTGCAAAGAAATGAATATCAGAGAGTGAGAGGAACTTGTTTATTGCAGCTTATAATGGTTACAAA
TAAAGCAATAGCATCACAAATTTCACAAATAAAGCATTTTTTTCACTGCATTCTAGTTGTGGTTTGTCCA
AACTCATCAATGTATCTTATCATGTCTGGCTCTAGCTATCCCGCCCCTAACTCCGCCCATCCCGCCCCTA
ACTCCGCCCAGTTCCGCCCATTCTCCGCCCCATGGCTGACTAATTTTTTTTATTTATGCAGAGGCCGAGG
CCGCCTCGGCCTCTGAGCTATTCCAGAAGTAGTGAGGAGGCTTTTTTGGAGGCCTAGGGACGTACCCAAT
TCGCCCTATAGTGAGTCGTATTACGCGCGCTCACTGGCCGTCGTTTTACAACGTCGTGACTGGGAAAACC
CTGGCGTTACCCAACTTAATCGCCTTGCAGCACATCCCCCTTTCGCCAGCTGGCGTAATAGCGAAGAGGC
CCGCACCGATCGCCCTTCCCAACAGTTGCGCAGCCTGAATGGCGAATGGG
[124 nt withheld, positions 7331-7454]
C
[91 nt withheld, positions 7456-7546]
A
[49 nt withheld, positions 7548-7596]
CCTTTGACGTTGGAGTCCACGTTCTTT
[37 nt withheld, positions 7624-7660]
ACCCTATCTCGGTCTATTCTTTTGATTTATAAGGGATTTTGCCGATTTCGGCCTATTGGTTAAAAAATGA
GCTGATTTAACAAAAATTTAACGCGAATTTTAACAAAATATTAACGCTTACAATTTAGGTGGCACTTTTC
GGGGAAATGTGCGCGGAACCCCTATTTGTTTATTTTTCTAAATACATTCAAATATGTATCCGCTCATGAG
ACAATAACCCTGATAAATGCTTCAATAATATTGAAAAAGGAAGAGTATGAGTATTCAACATTTCCGTGTC
GCCCTTATTCCCTTTTTTGCGGCATTTTGCCTTCCTGTTTTTGCTCACCCAGAAACGCTGGTGAAAGTAA
AAGATGCTGAAGATCAGTTGGGTGCACGAGTGGGTTACATCGAACTGGATCTCAACAGCGGTAAGATCCT
TGAGAGTTTTCGCCCCGAAGAACGTTTTCCAATGATGAGCACTTTTAAAGTTCTGCTATGTGGCGCGGTA
TTATCCCGTATTGACGCCGGGCAAGAGCAACTCGGTCGCCGCATACACTATTCTCAGAATGACTTGGTTG
AGTACTCACCAGTCACAGAAAAGCATCTTACGGATGGCATGACAGTAAGAGAATTATGCAGTGCTGCCAT
AACCATGAGTGATAACACTGCGGCCAACTTACTTCTGACAACGATCGGAGGACCGAAGGAGCTAACCGCT
TTTTTGCACAACATGGGGGATCATGTAACTCGCCTTGATCGTTGGGAACCGGAGCTGAATGAAGCCATAC
CAAACGACGAGCGTGACACCACGATGCCTGTAGCAATGGCAACAACGTTGCGCAAACTATTAACTGGCGA
ACTACTTACTCTAGCTTCCCGGCAACAATTAATAGACTGGATGGAGGCGGATAAAGTTGCAGGACCACTT
CTGCGCTCGGCCCTTCCGGCTGGCTGGTTTATTGCTGATAAATCTGGAGCCGGTGAGCGTGGGTCTCGCG
GTATCATTGCAGCACTGGGGCCAGATGGTAAGCCCTCCCGTATCGTAGTTATCTACACGACGGGGAGTCA
GGCAACTATGGATGAACGAAATAGACAGATCGCTGAGATAGGTGCCTCACTGATTAAGCATTGGTAACTG
TCAGACCAAGTTTACTCATATATACTTTAGATTGATTTAAAACTTCATTTTTAATTTAAAAGGATCTAGG
TGAAGATCCTTTTTGATAATCTCATGACCAAAATCCCTTAACGTGAGTTTTCGTTCCACTGAGCGTCAGA
CCCCGTAGAAAAGATCAAAGGATCTTCTTGAGATCCTTTTTTTCTGCGCGTAATCTGCTGCTTGCAAACA
AAAAAACCACCGCTACCAGCGGTGGTTTGTTTGCCGGATCAAGAGCTACCAACTCTTTTTCCGAAGGTAA
CTGGCTTCAGCAGAGCGCAGATACCAAATACTGTTCTTCTAGTGTAGCCGTAGTTAGGCCACCACTTCAA
GAACTCTGTAGCACCGCCTACATACCTCGCTCTGCTAATCCTGTTACCAGTGGCTGCTGCCAGTGGCGAT
AAGTCGTGTCTTACCGGGTTGGACTCAAGACGATAGTTACCGGATAAGGCGCAGCGGTCGGGCTGAACGG
GGGGTTCGTGCACACAGCCCAGCTTGGAGCGAACGACCTACACCGAACTGAGATACCTACAGCGTGAGCT
ATGAGAAAGCGCCACGCTTCCCGAAGGGAGAAAGGCGGACAGGTATCCGGTAAGCGGCAGGGTCGGAACA
GGAGAGCGCACGAGGGAGCTTCCAGGGGGAAACGCCTGGTATCTTTATAGTCCTGTCGGGTTTCGCCACC
TCTGACTTGAGCGTCGATTTTTGTGATGCTCGTCAGGGGGGCGGAGCCTATGGAAAAACGCCAGCAACGC
GGCCTTTTTACGGTTCCTGGCCTTTTGCTGGCCTTTTGCTCACATGTTCTTTCCTGCGTTATCCCCTGAT
TCTGTGGATAACCGTATTACCGCCTTTGAGTGAGCTGATACCGCTCGCCGCAGCCGAACGACCGAGCGCA
GCGAGTCAGTGAGCGAGGAAGCGGAAGAGCGCCCAATACGCAAACCGCCTCTCCCCGCGCGTTGGCCGAT
TCATTAATGCAGCTGGCACGACAGGTTTCCCGACTGGAAAGCGGGCAGTGAGCGCAACGCAATTAATGTG
AGTTAGCTCACTCATTAGGCACCCCAGGCTTTACACTTTATGCTTCCGGCTCGTATGTTGTGTGGAATTG
TGAGCGGATAACAATTTCACACAGGAAACAGCTATGACCATGATTACGCCAAGCGCGCAATTAACCCTCA
CTAAAGGGAACAAAAGCTGGAGCTGCAAGC
