>Addgene plasmid #144833 | TFORF3357 | depositor partial sequence | sequence record 286614 | Insert
ATCGATTGATCAACAAGTTTGTACAAAAAAGTTGGCATGGCCTTTCGCCATTTAATTGAGTTCACATATA
CAGCAAAATTAATGATACAAGGAGAAGAAGAAGCCAATGATGTATGGAAAGCAGCAGAGTTTCTACAAAT
GCTAGAAGCTATCAAAGCCCTTGAAGTCAGGAACAAAGAAAACTCAGCTCCCTTAGAGGAAAATACCACA
GGAAAAAATGAGGCCAAAAAAAGGAAGATTGCAGAAACTTCAAATGTTATCACTGAGTCATTGCCATCTG
CAGAATCAGAACCTGTTGAAATTGAGGTAGAGATTGCCGAAGGCACCATTGAAGTGGAAGATGAAGGCAT
CGAAACATTAGAGGAAGTGGCTTCTGCCAAGCAGTCCGTAAAGTACATACAGAGCACAGGTTCCTCTGAT
GATTCTGCTCTAGCACTGTTGGCAGATATTACCAGCAAGTACCGTCAAGGTGACAGAAAAGGGCAGATTA
AAGAAGATGGCTGTCCATCTGACCCCACGAGCAAACAGGAGCACATGAAATCACACTCCACTGAGAGTTT
CAAGTGTGAAATATGCAATAAACGATATCTTCGAGAGAGCGCATGGAAACAGCACCTAAATTGTTACCAC
CTTGAAGAAGGTGGAGTCAGTAAGAAGCAAAGAACTGGGAAAAAAATTCATGTATGTCAGTACTGTGAGA
AACAGTTTGACCATTTTGGACATTTTAAAGAACATCTTCGAAAACATACAGGTGAAAAACCTTTTGAATG
TCCAAATTGTCATGAACGATTTGCTAGAAATAGCACTCTGAAATGTCACCTCACTGCATGCCAAACTGGA
GTAGGGGCAAAAAAAGGAAGGAAGAAGCTCTACGAATGCCAGGTCTGCAACAGTGTGTTTAACAGCTGGG
ACCAGTTCAAAGATCACTTGGTAATACACACTGGAGATAAACCCAACCATTGTACTTTATGTGATTTGTG
GTTTATGCAAGGAAATGAATTAAGGAGGCATCTCAGTGATGCTCACAATATTTCAGAGCGTCTAGTAACG
GAAGAAGTTCTTTCAGTAGAAACACGTGTGCAAACTGAACCTGTAACATCAATGACTATTATAGAACAAG
TTGGGAAGGTGCATGTGCTACCATTGCTTCAGGTTCAGGTGGATTCAGCACAAGTGACTGTGGAACAAGT
CCATCCAGATCTGCTCCAGGACAGCCAGGTGCACGATTCACACATGAGTGAGCTTCCAGAGCAGGTCCAA
GTGAGTTATCTAGAAGTGGGCCGAATTCAGACTGAAGAAGGTACTGAAGTACATGTAGAGGAGCTGCATG
TTGAACGGGTCAATCAAATGCCAGTGGAAGTACAAACTGAACTTCTAGAAGCAGATTTGGACCACGTGAC
CCCAGAAATCATGAACCAAGAGGAGAGAGAGTCTAGCCAAGCAGATGCTGCTGAGGCTGCCAGGGAAGAT
CACGAAGATGCTGAGGATTTAGAGACCAAGCCAACAGTGGATTCTGAAGCAGAAAAGGCAGAGAATGAGG
ACAGAACAGCTCTGCCAGTTTTAGAATGCCCAACTTTCTTGTACAAAGTGGTTGATATCGGTAAGCCTAT
CCCTAACCCTCTCCTCGGTCTCGATTCTACGTAGTAATGAACTAGTCCGTAACTTGAAAGTATTTCGATT
TCTTGGCTTTATATATCTTGTGGAAAGGACGAACAAGATGGATAGCATCTCGGTTG
