>Addgene plasmid #144833 | TFORF3357 | depositor partial sequence | sequence record 286615 | Barcode
ACAAGATGGATAGCATCTCGGTTG
